Addgene plasmid #233970: makeTCR_Hs.TRAV29/DV5
Purpose: Hs TRAV gene for makeTCR assembly
Depositing lab: Michael Platten. Depositing organization: Deutsches Krebsforschungszentrum (DKFZ). Publication: makeTCR: A Modular Platform for Rapid, Flexible, Scalable, Single-Step T Cell Receptor Synthesis. Hamberger M, Neuhoff M-T, Pietrantonio SV, Boschert T, Maldonado Torres C, Errerd A, Tan CL, Lindner JM, Platten M, Green EW. bioRxiv 2025.04.27.647198 10.1101/2025.04.27.647198.
Backbone
  Vector backbone: pmakeTCR
  Backbone manufacturer: custom
  Backbone size w/o insert (bp): 1710
  Vector type: Synthetic Biology
Growth in bacteria
  Bacterial resistance: Chloramphenicol, 25 μg/mL
  Growth temperature: 37°C
  Growth strain: DH5alpha
  Copy number: High Copy
Gene/Insert
  Gene/Insert name: TRAV29/DV5 (alt name: ENSG00000211810)
  Species: H. sapiens (human)
  Insert size (bp): 349
  Entrez Gene: TRAV29DV5 (a.k.a. TCRA, TCRAV21S1, TRAV29/DV5, hADV29S1)
  Promoter: n/a
  Cloning method: Restriction Enzyme; 5′ cloning site GATG (not destroyed); 3′ cloning site CTGT (not destroyed)
  Sequencing primers: 5′ M13 (-21) Forward; 3′ M13 Reverse
Resource information
  A portion of this plasmid was derived from a plasmid made by: synthetic
Terms and licenses: Academic/Nonprofit Terms; Industry Terms: Not Available to Industry
Depositor comments: Please visit https://doi.org/10.1101/2025.04.27.647198 for bioRxiv preprint.
How to cite: makeTCR_Hs.TRAV29/DV5 was a gift from Michael Platten (Addgene plasmid # 233970 ; http://n2t.net/addgene:233970 ; RRID:Addgene_233970)
