[The description below was written by a language model from this plasmid's Addgene catalogue record and pLannotate feature annotations shown in this document.]
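Description:
makeTCR_Hs.TRAV29/DV5 is a small (about 2.1 kb) synthetic-biology parts plasmid that stores a single human T cell receptor alpha variable gene segment, TRAV29/DV5, as a module for the makeTCR assembly system. It is built on the custom pmakeTCR backbone of roughly 1.7 kb. The backbone is a minimal bacterial cloning vector with a high-copy ColE1/pUC-type origin of replication and a chloramphenicol acetyltransferase (cat) gene driven by its own promoter, which provides chloramphenicol selection in E. coli. Several transcription terminators (tonB, T7Te and T3Te) flank these elements and probably insulate the insert region from read-through transcription. A short residual lacZα fragment is also annotated. M13 forward and reverse primer sites are listed for sequencing across the insert.

The roughly 350 bp insert encodes the V region of the TCR alpha chain variable domain, the part of the alpha-beta receptor that helps recognise peptide–MHC complexes. The record lists no promoter for the insert, so the plasmid is not an expression construct; it is a donor of a coding fragment. The 5′ and 3′ cloning sites are recorded as four-base sequences that are not destroyed. This is consistent with defined overhangs used for ordered, restriction-enzyme-based modular assembly, although the record does not name the enzyme. According to the stated purpose and the associated publication title, this module is one of a library of human TRAV parts that are combined with other TCR components to synthesise complete T cell receptor sequences in a single step. The record does not describe the destination vectors or the partner modules.
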