Features (pLannotate 1.2.2; 8 found; start..end, strand, type, name):
      9..356     +  CDS            TRAV29DV5: TVA29_HUMAN - Experimental evidence at protein level: Swiss-Prot protein existence level 1. V region of the variable domain of T cell receptor (TR) alpha chain that participates in the antigen recognition (PubMed:24600447). Alpha-beta T cell receptors are antigen specific receptors which are essential to the immune response and are present on the cell surface of T lymphocytes. Recognize peptide-major histocompatibility (MH) (pMH) complexes that are displayed by antigen presenting cells (APC), a prerequisite for efficient T cell adaptive immunity against pathogens (PubMed:25493333). Binding of
    444..475     +  terminator     tonB terminator: bidirectional E. coli tonB-P14 transcription terminator
    476..578     +  promoter       cat promoter: promoter of the E. coli cat gene encoding chloramphenicol acetyltransferase
    579..1235    +  CDS            cat: CAT_ECOLX - Experimental evidence at protein level: Swiss-Prot protein existence level 1. This enzyme is an effector of chloramphenicol resistance in bacteria. From Escherichia coli. This protein is used as a marker in many commonly used cloning vectors, such as pACYC184.
   1262..1289    +  terminator     T7Te terminator: phage T7 early transcription terminator
   1301..1888    -  rep_origin     ori: high-copy-number ColE1/pMB1/pBR322/pUC origin of replication
   1910..1939    -  terminator     T3Te terminator: phage T3 early transcription terminator
   2011..2030    -  CDS            lacZα (fragment): LacZα fragment of β-galactosidase; lacZ fragment
>Addgene plasmid #233970 | makeTCR_Hs.TRAV29/DV5 | addgene full sequence | sequence record 468292 | Addgene NGS Result
CGTCTCAGATGGCCATGCTCCTGGGGGCATCAGTGCTGATTCTGTGGCTTCAGCCAGACTGGGTAAACAG
TCAACAGAAGAATGATGACCAGCAAGTTAAGCAAAATTCACCATCCCTGAGCGTCCAGGAAGGAAGAATT
TCTATTCTGAACTGTGACTATACTAACAGCATGTTTGATTATTTCCTATGGTACAAAAAATACCCTGCTG
AAGGTCCTACATTCCTGATATCTATAAGTTCCATTAAGGATAAAAATGAAGATGGAAGATTCACTGTCTT
CTTAAACAAAAGTGCCAAGCACCTCTCTCTGCACATTGTGCCCTCCCAGCCTGGAGACTCTGCAGTGTAC
TTCTGTTGAGACGCAGGGAAGATGGCCGCGAAGAAAACGTCATAGCTGTTTCCTGACTGACCATTTAAAT
CATACCTGACCTCCATAGCAGAAAGTCAAAAGCCTCCGACCGGAGGCTTTTGACTTGATCGGCACGTAAG
AGGTTCCAACTTTCACCATAATGAAATAAGATCACTACCGGGCGTATTTTTTGAGTTATCGAGATTTTCA
GGAGCTAAGGAAGCTAAAATGGAGAAAAAAATCACTGGATATACCACCGTTGATATATCCCAATGGCATC
GTAAAGAACATTTTGAGGCATTTCAGTCAGTTGCTCAATGTACCTATAACCAGACCGTTCAGCTGGATAT
TACGGCCTTTTTAAAGACCGTAAAGAAAAATAAGCACAAGTTTTATCCGGCCTTTATTCACATTCTTGCC
CGCCTGATGAATGCTCATCCGGAATTTCGTATGGCAATGAAAGACGGTGAGCTGGTGATATGGGATAGTG
TTCACCCTTGTTACACCGTTTTCCATGAGCAAACTGAAACGTTTTCATCGCTCTGGAGTGAATACCACGA
CGATTTCCGGCAGTTTCTACACATATATTCGCAAGATGTGGCGTGTTACGGTGAAAACCTGGCCTATTTC
CCTAAAGGGTTTATTGAGAATATGTTTTTTGTCTCAGCCAATCCCTGGGTGAGTTTCACCAGTTTTGATT
TAAACGTGGCCAATATGGACAACTTCTTCGCCCCCGTTTTCACCATGGGCAAATATTATACGCAAGGCGA
CAAGGTGCTGATGCCGCTGGCGATTCAGGTTCATCATGCCGTTTGTGATGGCTTCCATGTCGGCAGAATG
CTTAATGAATTACAACAGTACTGCGATGAGTGGCAGGGCGGGGCGTAATGAGGGCCCAAATGTAATCACC
TGGCTCACCTTCGGGTGGGCCTTTCTGCGTTGCTGGCGTTTTTCCATAGGCTCCGCCCCCCTGACGAGCA
TCACAAAAATCGATGCTCAAGTCAGAGGTGGCGAAACCCGACAGGACTATAAAGATACCAGGCGTTTCCC
CCTGGAAGCTCCCTCGTGCGCTCTCCTGTTCCGACCCTGCCGCTTACCGGATACCTGTCCGCCTTTCTCC
CTTCGGGAAGCGTGGCGCTTTCTCATAGCTCACGCTGTAGGTATCTCAGTTCGGTGTAGGTCGTTCGCTC
CAAGCTGGGCTGTGTGCACGAACCCCCCGTTCAGCCCGACCGCTGCGCCTTATCCGGTAACTATCGTCTT
GAGTCCAACCCGGTAAGACACGACTTATCGCCACTGGCAGCAGCCACTGGTAACAGGATTAGCAGAGCGA
GGTATGTAGGCGGTGCTACAGAGTTCTTGAAGTGGTGGCCTAACTACGGCTACACTAGAAGAACAGTATT
TGGTATCTGCGCTCTGCTGAAGCCAGTTACCTCGGAAAAAGAGTTGGTAGCTCTTGATCCGGCAAACAAA
CCACCGCTGGTAGCGGTGGTTTTTTTGTTTGCAAGCAGCAGATTACGCGCAGAAAAAAAGGATCTCAAGA
AGATCCTTTGATTTTCTACCGAAGAAAGGCCCACCCGTGAAGGTGAGCCAGTGAGTTGATTGCAGTCCAG
TTACGCTGGAGTCTGAGGCTCGTCCTGAATGATATCAAGCTTGAATTCGTTTGTAAAACGACGGCCAGTG
CTAACCGTATCGCATTGGCCATACCTACA
